Addgene plasmid #183273: CROP_C9_Puro_BRAF
Purpose: All-in-One CRISPRko system with a guide RNA that targets BRAF gene
Depositing lab: Prashant Mali. Depositing organization: University of California, San Diego (UCSD). Publication: Integrated genome and tissue engineering enables screening of cancer vulnerabilities in physiologically relevant perfusable ex vivo cultures. Hu M, Lei XY, Larson JD, McAlonis M, Ford K, McDonald D, Mach K, Rusert JM, Wechsler-Reya RJ, Mali P. Biomaterials. 2022 Jan;280:121276. doi: 10.1016/j.biomaterials.2021.121276. Epub 2021 Dec 2. PubMed 34890975.
Backbone
  Vector backbone: CROPseq
  Vector type: Lentiviral
Growth in bacteria
  Bacterial resistance: Ampicillin, 100 μg/mL
  Growth temperature: 37°C
  Growth strain: NEB Stable
  Copy number: High Copy
Gene/Insert
  Gene/Insert name: BRAF
  gRNA/shRNA sequence: GGGCCAGGCTCTGTTCAACG
  Species: Synthetic
  Cloning method: Gibson Cloning
Terms and licenses: Academic/Nonprofit Terms; Industry Terms: Not Available to Industry
How to cite: CROP_C9_Puro_BRAF was a gift from Prashant Mali (Addgene plasmid # 183273 ; http://n2t.net/addgene:183273 ; RRID:Addgene_183273)
