[The description below was written by a language model from this plasmid's Addgene catalogue record and pLannotate feature annotations shown in this document.]
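Description:
CROP_C9_Puro_BRAF is an all-in-one lentiviral CRISPR knockout plasmid of about 11.7 kb, built on a CROPseq backbone and carrying a single guide RNA against BRAF. It is propagated in E. coli as a high-copy plasmid through a ColE1/pUC-type origin with ampicillin selection (AmpR). An f1 origin, an SV40 origin and remnants of lac/lacZα cloning-vector sequence are also annotated. The viral portion has a third-generation-style layout. An RSV promoter drives a truncated HIV-1 5' LTR, followed by the Ψ packaging signal with a gag fragment, the Rev response element for Rev-dependent export of the genomic RNA, and the cPPT/CTS. An SV40 polyadenylation signal lies downstream of the 3' LTR.

Between the LTRs, an EF-1α core promoter drives Streptococcus pyogenes Cas9 followed by a puromycin N-acetyltransferase coding sequence, with a WPRE to enhance expression. The table does not annotate the element linking Cas9 and PuroR, so how they are co-expressed is not stated. The human U6 promoter, the BRAF spacer and the Cas9 gRNA scaffold sit downstream of the WPRE, immediately before the truncated 3' LTR (labelled by the annotation tool as a 5' LTR). This is the characteristic CROPseq arrangement. Placing the guide cassette in the 3' LTR region means it is copied during reverse transcription, and the guide is also embedded in the polyadenylated Pol II transcript, so it can be read out in transcriptome data.

Transduced mammalian cells can be selected with puromycin and receive both nuclease and guide from a single virus. The associated publication used this system to screen cancer vulnerabilities in engineered, perfusable ex vivo tissue cultures.
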