Features (pLannotate 1.2.2; 30 found; start..end, strand, type, name):
     27..45      +  promoter       T3 promoter: promoter for bacteriophage T3 RNA polymerase
     73..299     +  promoter       RSV promoter: Rous sarcoma virus enhancer/promoter
    300..480     +  LTR            5' LTR (truncated): truncated 5' long terminal repeat (LTR) from HIV-1
    527..652     +  misc_feature   HIV-1 Ψ: packaging signal of human immunodeficiency virus type 1
    636..999     +  CDS            HIV-1 gag (fragment): gag protein from human immunodeficiency virus 1; gag
   1145..1378    +  misc_feature   RRE: The Rev response element (RRE) of HIV-1 allows for Rev-dependent mRNA export from the nucleus to the cytoplasm.
   1788..1905    +  misc_feature   cPPT/CTS: central polypurine tract and central termination sequence of HIV-1
   1971..2037    +  CDS            small t antigen (fragment): SV40 (simian virus 40) small t antigen
   2051..2068    +  CDS            small t antigen (fragment): SV40 (simian virus 40) small t antigen
   2094..2305    +  promoter       EF-1α core promoter: core promoter for human elongation factor EF-1α
   2330..6433    +  CDS            Cas9: Cas9 (Csn1) endonuclease from the Streptococcus pyogenes Type II CRISPR/Cas system generates RNA-guided double strand breaks in DNA
   6572..7171    +  CDS            PuroR (fragment): puromycin N-acetyltransferase; pac from Streptomyces; confers resistance to puromycin
   7187..7775    +  misc_feature   WPRE: woodchuck hepatitis virus posttranscriptional regulatory element
   7771..7881    +  CDS            nef (fragment): NEF_HV1LA - Experimental evidence at protein level: Swiss-Prot protein existence level 1. Extracellular Nef protein targets CD4(+) T-lymphocytes for apoptosis by interacting with CXCR4 surface receptors. From Human immunodeficiency virus type 1 group M subtype B (isolate Lai) (HIV-1).
   7901..7927    +  CDS            Rev (fragment): human immunodeficiency virus 1 (HIV-1) Rev protein; rev; enhances nuclear export of unspliced and incompletely spliced viral mRNAs
   7931..8171    +  promoter       U6 promoter: RNA polymerase III promoter for human U6 snRNA
   8201..8275    +  misc_RNA       gRNA scaffold: guide RNA scaffold for the Streptococcus pyogenes CRISPR/Cas9 system
   8328..8508    +  LTR            5' LTR (truncated): truncated 5' long terminal repeat (LTR) from HIV-1
   8586..8707    +  polyA_signal   SV40 poly(A) signal: SV40 polyadenylation signal
   8747..8882    +  rep_origin     SV40 ori: SV40 origin of replication
   8903..8921    -  promoter       T7 promoter: promoter for bacteriophage T7 RNA polymerase
   8929..9084    +  CDS            lacZα (fragment): LacZα fragment of β-galactosidase; lacZ fragment
   9089..9517    +  rep_origin     f1 ori (sequence partly withheld): f1 bacteriophage origin of replication; arrow indicates direction of (+) strand synthesis
   9570..9674    +  promoter       AmpR promoter: bla
   9675..10535   +  CDS            AmpR: β-lactamase; bla; confers resistance to ampicillin, carbenicillin, and related antibiotics
  10706..11294   +  rep_origin     ori: high-copy-number ColE1/pMB1/pBR322/pUC origin of replication
  11477..11569   +  CDS            lacI (fragment): lac repressor; lacI; The lac repressor binds to the lac operator to inhibit transcription in E. coli. This inhibition can be relieved by adding lactose or isopropyl-β-D-thiogalactopyranoside (IPTG).
  11582..11603   +  protein_bind   CAP binding site: CAP binding activates transcription in the presence of cAMP. E. coli catabolite activator protein
  11618..11648   +  promoter       lac promoter: promoter for the E. coli lac operon
  11652..11674   +  protein_bind   lac operator (fragment): The lac repressor binds to the lac operator to inhibit transcription in E. coli. This inhibition can be relieved by adding lactose or isopropyl-β-D-thiogalactopyranoside (IPTG). lac repressor encoded by lacI
>Addgene plasmid #183273 | CROP_C9_Puro_BRAF | addgene full sequence | sequence record 367165 | Addgene NGS Result
TATGACCATGATTACGCCAAGCGCGCAATTAACCCTCACTAAAGGGAACAAAAGCTGGAGCTGCAAGCTT
AATGTAGTCTTATGCAATACTCTTGTAGTCTTGCAACATGGTAACGATGAGTTAGCAACATGCCTTACAA
GGAGAGAAAAAGCACCGTGCATGCCGATTGGTGGAAGTAAGGTGGTACGATCGTGCCTTATTAGGAAGGC
AACAGACGGGTCTGACATGGATTGGACGAACCACTGAATTGCCGCATTGCAGAGATATTGTATTTAAGTG
CCTAGCTCGATACATAAACGGGTCTCTCTGGTTAGACCAGATCTGAGCCTGGGAGCTCTCTGGCTAACTA
GGGAACCCACTGCTTAAGCCTCAATAAAGCTTGCCTTGAGTGCTTCAAGTAGTGTGTGCCCGTCTGTTGT
GTGACTCTGGTAACTAGAGATCCCTCAGACCCTTTTAGTCAGTGTGGAAAATCTCTAGCAGTGGCGCCCG
AACAGGGACTTGAAAGCGAAAGGGAAACCAGAGGAGCTCTCTCGACGCAGGACTCGGCTTGCTGAAGCGC
GCACGGCAAGAGGCGAGGGGCGGCGACTGGTGAGTACGCCAAAAATTTTGACTAGCGGAGGCTAGAAGGA
GAGAGATGGGTGCGAGAGCGTCAGTATTAAGCGGGGGAGAATTAGATCGCGATGGGAAAAAATTCGGTTA
AGGCCAGGGGGAAAGAAAAAATATAAATTAAAACATATAGTATGGGCAAGCAGGGAGCTAGAACGATTCG
CAGTTAATCCTGGCCTGTTAGAAACATCAGAAGGCTGTAGACAAATACTGGGACAGCTACAACCATCCCT
TCAGACAGGATCAGAAGAACTTAGATCATTATATAATACAGTAGCAACCCTCTATTGTGTGCATCAAAGG
ATAGAGATAAAAGACACCAAGGAAGCTTTAGACAAGATAGAGGAAGAGCAAAACAAAAGTAAGACCACCG
CACAGCAAGCGGCCGCTGATCTTCAGACCTGGAGGAGGAGATATGAGGGACAATTGGAGAAGTGAATTAT
ATAAATATAAAGTAGTAAAAATTGAACCATTAGGAGTAGCACCCACCAAGGCAAAGAGAAGAGTGGTGCA
GAGAGAAAAAAGAGCAGTGGGAATAGGAGCTTTGTTCCTTGGGTTCTTGGGAGCAGCAGGAAGCACTATG
GGCGCAGCGTCAATGACGCTGACGGTACAGGCCAGACAATTATTGTCTGGTATAGTGCAGCAGCAGAACA
ATTTGCTGAGGGCTATTGAGGCGCAACAGCATCTGTTGCAACTCACAGTCTGGGGCATCAAGCAGCTCCA
GGCAAGAATCCTGGCTGTGGAAAGATACCTAAAGGATCAACAGCTCCTGGGGATTTGGGGTTGCTCTGGA
AAACTCATTTGCACCACTGCTGTGCCTTGGAATGCTAGTTGGAGTAATAAATCTCTGGAACAGATTTGGA
ATCACACGACCTGGATGGAGTGGGACAGAGAAATTAACAATTACACAAGCTTAATACACTCCTTAATTGA
AGAATCGCAAAACCAGCAAGAAAAGAATGAACAAGAATTATTGGAATTAGATAAATGGGCAAGTTTGTGG
AATTGGTTTAACATAACAAATTGGCTGTGGTATATAAAATTATTCATAATGATAGTAGGAGGCTTGGTAG
GTTTAAGAATAGTTTTTGCTGTACTTTCTATAGTGAATAGAGTTAGGCAGGGATATTCACCATTATCGTT
TCAGAATCTTGAGACAAATGGCAGTATTCATCCACAATTTTAAAAGAAAAGGGGGGATTGGGGGGTACAG
TGCAGGGGAAAGAATAGTAGACATAATAGCAACAGACATACAAACTAAAGAATTACAAAAACAAATTACA
AAAATTCAAAATTTTCGGGTTTATTACAGGGACAGCAGAGATCCACTTTGGCGCCGGCTCGAGGGGGCCC
GGGTGCAAAGATGGATAAAGTTTTAAACAGAGAGGAATCTTTGCAGCTAATGGACCTTCTAGGTCTTGAA
AGGAGTGGGAATTGGCTCCGTAGGTCTTGAAAGGAGTGGGAATTGGCTCCGGTGCCCGTCAGTGGGCAGA
GCGCACATCGCCCACAGTCCCCGAGAAGTTGGGGGGAGGGGTCGGCAATTGATCCGGTGCCTAGAGAAGG
TGGCGCGGGGTAAACTGGGAAAGTGATGTCGTGTACTGGCTCCGCCTTTTTCCCGAGGGTGGGGGAGAAC
CGTATATAAGTGCAGTAGTCGCCGTGAACGTTCTTTTTCGCAACGGGTTTGCCGCCAGAACACAGGACCG
GTTCTAGAGCGCTGCCACCATGGACAAGAAGTACAGCATCGGCCTGGACATCGGCACCAACTCTGTGGGC
TGGGCCGTGATCACCGACGAGTACAAGGTGCCCAGCAAGAAATTCAAGGTGCTGGGCAACACCGACCGGC
ACAGCATCAAGAAGAACCTGATCGGAGCCCTGCTGTTCGACAGCGGCGAAACAGCCGAGGCCACCCGGCT
GAAGAGAACCGCCAGAAGAAGATACACCAGACGGAAGAACCGGATCTGCTATCTGCAAGAGATCTTCAGC
AACGAGATGGCCAAGGTGGACGACAGCTTCTTCCACAGACTGGAAGAGTCCTTCCTGGTGGAAGAGGATA
AGAAGCACGAGCGGCACCCCATCTTCGGCAACATCGTGGACGAGGTGGCCTACCACGAGAAGTACCCCAC
CATCTACCACCTGAGAAAGAAACTGGTGGACAGCACCGACAAGGCCGACCTGCGGCTGATCTATCTGGCC
CTGGCCCACATGATCAAGTTCCGGGGCCACTTCCTGATCGAGGGCGACCTGAACCCCGACAACAGCGACG
TGGACAAGCTGTTCATCCAGCTGGTGCAGACCTACAACCAGCTGTTCGAGGAAAACCCCATCAACGCCAG
CGGCGTGGACGCCAAGGCCATCCTGTCTGCCAGACTGAGCAAGAGCAGACGGCTGGAAAATCTGATCGCC
CAGCTGCCCGGCGAGAAGAAGAATGGCCTGTTCGGAAACCTGATTGCCCTGAGCCTGGGCCTGACCCCCA
ACTTCAAGAGCAACTTCGACCTGGCCGAGGATGCCAAACTGCAGCTGAGCAAGGACACCTACGACGACGA
CCTGGACAACCTGCTGGCCCAGATCGGCGACCAGTACGCCGACCTGTTTCTGGCCGCCAAGAACCTGTCC
GACGCCATCCTGCTGAGCGACATCCTGAGAGTGAACACCGAGATCACCAAGGCCCCCCTGAGCGCCTCTA
TGATCAAGAGATACGACGAGCACCACCAGGACCTGACCCTGCTGAAAGCTCTCGTGCGGCAGCAGCTGCC
TGAGAAGTACAAAGAGATTTTCTTCGACCAGAGCAAGAACGGCTACGCCGGCTACATTGACGGCGGAGCC
AGCCAGGAAGAGTTCTACAAGTTCATCAAGCCCATCCTGGAAAAGATGGACGGCACCGAGGAACTGCTCG
TGAAGCTGAACAGAGAGGACCTGCTGCGGAAGCAGCGGACCTTCGACAACGGCAGCATCCCCCACCAGAT
CCACCTGGGAGAGCTGCACGCCATTCTGCGGCGGCAGGAAGATTTTTACCCATTCCTGAAGGACAACCGG
GAAAAGATCGAGAAGATCCTGACCTTCCGCATCCCCTACTACGTGGGCCCTCTGGCCAGGGGAAACAGCA
GATTCGCCTGGATGACCAGAAAGAGCGAGGAAACCATCACCCCCTGGAACTTCGAGGAAGTGGTGGACAA
GGGCGCTTCCGCCCAGAGCTTCATCGAGCGGATGACCAACTTCGATAAGAACCTGCCCAACGAGAAGGTG
CTGCCCAAGCACAGCCTGCTGTACGAGTACTTCACCGTGTATAACGAGCTGACCAAAGTGAAATACGTGA
CCGAGGGAATGAGAAAGCCCGCCTTCCTGAGCGGCGAGCAGAAAAAGGCCATCGTGGACCTGCTGTTCAA
GACCAACCGGAAAGTGACCGTGAAGCAGCTGAAAGAGGACTACTTCAAGAAAATCGAGTGCTTCGACTCC
GTGGAAATCTCCGGCGTGGAAGATCGGTTCAACGCCTCCCTGGGCACATACCACGATCTGCTGAAAATTA
TCAAGGACAAGGACTTCCTGGACAATGAGGAAAACGAGGACATTCTGGAAGATATCGTGCTGACCCTGAC
ACTGTTTGAGGACAGAGAGATGATCGAGGAACGGCTGAAAACCTATGCCCACCTGTTCGACGACAAAGTG
ATGAAGCAGCTGAAGCGGCGGAGATACACCGGCTGGGGCAGGCTGAGCCGGAAGCTGATCAACGGCATCC
GGGACAAGCAGTCCGGCAAGACAATCCTGGATTTCCTGAAGTCCGACGGCTTCGCCAACAGAAACTTCAT
GCAGCTGATCCACGACGACAGCCTGACCTTTAAAGAGGACATCCAGAAAGCCCAGGTGTCCGGCCAGGGC
GATAGCCTGCACGAGCACATTGCCAATCTGGCCGGCAGCCCCGCCATTAAGAAGGGCATCCTGCAGACAG
TGAAGGTGGTGGACGAGCTCGTGAAAGTGATGGGCCGGCACAAGCCCGAGAACATCGTGATCGAAATGGC
CAGAGAGAACCAGACCACCCAGAAGGGACAGAAGAACAGCCGCGAGAGAATGAAGCGGATCGAAGAGGGC
ATCAAAGAGCTGGGCAGCCAGATCCTGAAAGAACACCCCGTGGAAAACACCCAGCTGCAGAACGAGAAGC
TGTACCTGTACTACCTGCAGAATGGGCGGGATATGTACGTGGACCAGGAACTGGACATCAACCGGCTGTC
CGACTACGATGTGGACCATATCGTGCCTCAGAGCTTTCTGAAGGACGACTCCATCGACAACAAGGTGCTG
ACCAGAAGCGACAAGAACCGGGGCAAGAGCGACAACGTGCCCTCCGAAGAGGTCGTGAAGAAGATGAAGA
ACTACTGGCGGCAGCTGCTGAACGCCAAGCTGATTACCCAGAGAAAGTTCGACAATCTGACCAAGGCCGA
GAGAGGCGGCCTGAGCGAACTGGATAAGGCCGGCTTCATCAAGAGACAGCTGGTGGAAACCCGGCAGATC
ACAAAGCACGTGGCACAGATCCTGGACTCCCGGATGAACACTAAGTACGACGAGAATGACAAGCTGATCC
GGGAAGTGAAAGTGATCACCCTGAAGTCCAAGCTGGTGTCCGATTTCCGGAAGGATTTCCAGTTTTACAA
AGTGCGCGAGATCAACAACTACCACCACGCCCACGACGCCTACCTGAACGCCGTCGTGGGAACCGCCCTG
ATCAAAAAGTACCCTAAGCTGGAAAGCGAGTTCGTGTACGGCGACTACAAGGTGTACGACGTGCGGAAGA
TGATCGCCAAGAGCGAGCAGGAAATCGGCAAGGCTACCGCCAAGTACTTCTTCTACAGCAACATCATGAA
CTTTTTCAAGACCGAGATTACCCTGGCCAACGGCGAGATCCGGAAGCGGCCTCTGATCGAGACAAACGGC
GAAACCGGGGAGATCGTGTGGGATAAGGGCCGGGATTTTGCCACCGTGCGGAAAGTGCTGAGCATGCCCC
AAGTGAATATCGTGAAAAAGACCGAGGTGCAGACAGGCGGCTTCAGCAAAGAGTCTATCCTGCCCAAGAG
GAACAGCGATAAGCTGATCGCCAGAAAGAAGGACTGGGACCCTAAGAAGTACGGCGGCTTCGACAGCCCC
ACCGTGGCCTATTCTGTGCTGGTGGTGGCCAAAGTGGAAAAGGGCAAGTCCAAGAAACTGAAGAGTGTGA
AAGAGCTGCTGGGGATCACCATCATGGAAAGAAGCAGCTTCGAGAAGAATCCCATCGACTTTCTGGAAGC
CAAGGGCTACAAAGAAGTGAAAAAGGACCTGATCATCAAGCTGCCTAAGTACTCCCTGTTCGAGCTGGAA
AACGGCCGGAAGAGAATGCTGGCCTCTGCCGGCGAACTGCAGAAGGGAAACGAACTGGCCCTGCCCTCCA
AATATGTGAACTTCCTGTACCTGGCCAGCCACTATGAGAAGCTGAAGGGCTCCCCCGAGGATAATGAGCA
GAAACAGCTGTTTGTGGAACAGCACAAGCACTACCTGGACGAGATCATCGAGCAGATCAGCGAGTTCTCC
AAGAGAGTGATCCTGGCCGACGCTAATCTGGACAAAGTGCTGTCCGCCTACAACAAGCACCGGGATAAGC
CCATCAGAGAGCAGGCCGAGAATATCATCCACCTGTTTACCCTGACCAATCTGGGAGCCCCTGCCGCCTT
CAAGTACTTTGACACCACCATCGACCGGAAGAGGTACACCAGCACCAAAGAGGTGCTGGACGCCACCCTG
ATCCACCAGAGCATCACCGGCCTGTACGAGACACGGATCGACCTGTCTCAGCTGGGAGGCGACAAGCGAC
CTGCCGCCACAAAGAAGGCTGGACAGGCTAAGAAGAAGAAAGATTACAAAGACGATGACGATAAGGGATC
CGGCGCAACAAACTTCTCTCTGCTGAAACAAGCCGGAGATGTCGAAGAGAATCCTGGACCGATGACCGAG
TACAAGCCCACGGTGCGCCTCGCCACCCGCGACGACGTCCCCAGGGCCGTACGCACCCTCGCCGCCGCGT
TCGCCGACTACCCCGCCACGCGCCACACCGTCGATCCGGACCGCCACATCGAGCGGGTCACCGAGCTGCA
AGAACTCTTCCTCACGCGCGTCGGGCTCGACATCGGCAAGGTGTGGGTCGCGGACGACGGCGCCGCCGTG
GCGGTCTGGACCACGCCGGAGAGCGTCGAAGCGGGGGCGGTGTTCGCCGAGATCGGCCCGCGCATGGCCG
AGTTGAGCGGTTCCCGGCTGGCCGCGCAGCAACAGATGGAAGGCCTCCTGGCGCCGCACCGGCCCAAGGA
GCCCGCGTGGTTCCTGGCCACCGTCGGAGTCTCGCCCGACCACCAGGGCAAGGGTCTGGGCAGCGCCGTC
GTGCTCCCCGGAGTGGAGGCGGCCGAGCGCGCCGGGGTGCCCGCCTTCCTGGAGACCTCCGCGCCCCGCA
ACCTCCCCTTCTACGAGCGGCTCGGCTTCACCGTCACCGCCGACGTCGAGGTGCCCGAAGGACCGCGCAC
CTGGTGCATGACCCGCAAGCCCGGTGCCTGAACGCGTTAAGTCGACAATCAACCTCTGGATTACAAAATT
TGTGAAAGATTGACTGGTATTCTTAACTATGTTGCTCCTTTTACGCTATGTGGATACGCTGCTTTAATGC
CTTTGTATCATGCTATTGCTTCCCGTATGGCTTTCATTTTCTCCTCCTTGTATAAATCCTGGTTGCTGTC
TCTTTATGAGGAGTTGTGGCCCGTTGTCAGGCAACGTGGCGTGGTGTGCACTGTGTTTGCTGACGCAACC
CCCACTGGTTGGGGCATTGCCACCACCTGTCAGCTCCTTTCCGGGACTTTCGCTTTCCCCCTCCCTATTG
CCACGGCGGAACTCATCGCCGCCTGCCTTGCCCGCTGCTGGACAGGGGCTCGGCTGTTGGGCACTGACAA
TTCCGTGGTGTTGTCGGGGAAATCATCGTCCTTTCCTTGGCTGCTCGCCTGTGTTGCCACCTGGATTCTG
CGCGGGACGTCCTTCTGCTACGTCCCTTCGGCCCTCAATCCAGCGGACCTTCCTTCCCGCGGCCTGCTGC
CGGCTCTGCGGCCTCTTCCGCGTCTTCGCCTTCGCCCTCAGACGAGTCGGATCTCCCTTTGGGCCGCCTC
CCCGCGTCGACTTTAAGACCAATGACTTACAAGGCAGCTGTAGATCTTAGCCACTTTTTAAAAGAAAAGG
GGGGACTGGAAGGGCTAATTCACTCCCAACGAAGACAAGATTTCACCATTATCGTTTCAGACCCACCTCC
CAACCCCGAGGGGACCCAGAGAGGGCCTATTTCCCATGATTCCTTCATATTTGCATATACGATACAAGGC
TGTTAGAGAGATAATTAGAATTAATTTGACTGTAAACACAAAGATATTAGTACAAAATACGTGACGTAGA
AAGTAATAATTTCTTGGGTAGTTTGCAGTTTTAAAATTATGTTTTAAAATGGACTATCATATGCTTACCG
TAACTTGAAAGTATTTCGATTTCTTGGCTTTATATATCTTGTGGAAAGGACGAAACACCGGGGCCAGGCT
CTGTTCAACGGTTTTAGAGCTAGAAATAGCAGTTAAAATAAGGCTAGTCCGTTATCAACTTGAAAAAGTG
GCACCGAGTCGGTGCTTTTTTAAGCTTGGCGTAACTAGATCTTGAGACACTGCTTTTTGCTTGTACTGGG
TCTCTCTGGTTAGACCAGATCTGAGCCTGGGAGCTCTCTGGCTAACTAGGGAACCCACTGCTTAAGCCTC
AATAAAGCTTGCCTTGAGTGCTTCAAGTAGTGTGTGCCCGTCTGTTGTGTGACTCTGGTAACTAGAGATC
CCTCAGACCCTTTTAGTCAGTGTGGAAAATCTCTAGCAGTACGTATAGTAGTTCATGTCATCTTATTATT
CAGTATTTATAACTTGCAAAGAAATGAATATCAGAGAGTGAGAGGAACTTGTTTATTGCAGCTTATAATG
GTTACAAATAAAGCAATAGCATCACAAATTTCACAAATAAAGCATTTTTTTCACTGCATTCTAGTTGTGG
TTTGTCCAAACTCATCAATGTATCTTATCATGTCTGGCTCTAGCTATCCCGCCCCTAACTCCGCCCATCC
CGCCCCTAACTCCGCCCAGTTCCGCCCATTCTCCGCCCCATGGCTGACTAATTTTTTTTATTTATGCAGA
GGCCGAGGCCGCCTCGGCCTCTGAGCTATTCCAGAAGTAGTGAGGAGGCTTTTTTGGAGGCCTAGGGACG
TACCCAATTCGCCCTATAGTGAGTCGTATTACGCGCGCTCACTGGCCGTCGTTTTACAACGTCGTGACTG
GGAAAACCCTGGCGTTACCCAACTTAATCGCCTTGCAGCACATCCCCCTTTCGCCAGCTGGCGTAATAGC
GAAGAGGCCCGCACCGATCGCCCTTCCCAACAGTTGCGCAGCCTGAATGGCGAATGGG
[124 nt withheld, positions 9089-9212]
C
[91 nt withheld, positions 9214-9304]
A
[49 nt withheld, positions 9306-9354]
CCTTTGACGTTGGAGTCCACGTTCTTT
[37 nt withheld, positions 9382-9418]
ACCCTATCTCGGTCTATTCTTTTGATTTATAAGGGATTTTGCCGATTTCGGCCTATTGGTTAAAAAATGA
GCTGATTTAACAAAAATTTAACGCGAATTTTAACAAAATATTAACGCTTACAATTTAGGTGGCACTTTTC
GGGGAAATGTGCGCGGAACCCCTATTTGTTTATTTTTCTAAATACATTCAAATATGTATCCGCTCATGAG
ACAATAACCCTGATAAATGCTTCAATAATATTGAAAAAGGAAGAGTATGAGTATTCAACATTTCCGTGTC
GCCCTTATTCCCTTTTTTGCGGCATTTTGCCTTCCTGTTTTTGCTCACCCAGAAACGCTGGTGAAAGTAA
AAGATGCTGAAGATCAGTTGGGTGCACGAGTGGGTTACATCGAACTGGATCTCAACAGCGGTAAGATCCT
TGAGAGTTTTCGCCCCGAAGAACGTTTTCCAATGATGAGCACTTTTAAAGTTCTGCTATGTGGCGCGGTA
TTATCCCGTATTGACGCCGGGCAAGAGCAACTCGGTCGCCGCATACACTATTCTCAGAATGACTTGGTTG
AGTACTCACCAGTCACAGAAAAGCATCTTACGGATGGCATGACAGTAAGAGAATTATGCAGTGCTGCCAT
AACCATGAGTGATAACACTGCGGCCAACTTACTTCTGACAACGATCGGAGGACCGAAGGAGCTAACCGCT
TTTTTGCACAACATGGGGGATCATGTAACTCGCCTTGATCGTTGGGAACCGGAGCTGAATGAAGCCATAC
CAAACGACGAGCGTGACACCACGATGCCTGTAGCAATGGCAACAACGTTGCGCAAACTATTAACTGGCGA
ACTACTTACTCTAGCTTCCCGGCAACAATTAATAGACTGGATGGAGGCGGATAAAGTTGCAGGACCACTT
CTGCGCTCGGCCCTTCCGGCTGGCTGGTTTATTGCTGATAAATCTGGAGCCGGTGAGCGTGGGTCTCGCG
GTATCATTGCAGCACTGGGGCCAGATGGTAAGCCCTCCCGTATCGTAGTTATCTACACGACGGGGAGTCA
GGCAACTATGGATGAACGAAATAGACAGATCGCTGAGATAGGTGCCTCACTGATTAAGCATTGGTAACTG
TCAGACCAAGTTTACTCATATATACTTTAGATTGATTTAAAACTTCATTTTTAATTTAAAAGGATCTAGG
TGAAGATCCTTTTTGATAATCTCATGACCAAAATCCCTTAACGTGAGTTTTCGTTCCACTGAGCGTCAGA
CCCCGTAGAAAAGATCAAAGGATCTTCTTGAGATCCTTTTTTTCTGCGCGTAATCTGCTGCTTGCAAACA
AAAAAACCACCGCTACCAGCGGTGGTTTGTTTGCCGGATCAAGAGCTACCAACTCTTTTTCCGAAGGTAA
CTGGCTTCAGCAGAGCGCAGATACCAAATACTGTTCTTCTAGTGTAGCCGTAGTTAGGCCACCACTTCAA
GAACTCTGTAGCACCGCCTACATACCTCGCTCTGCTAATCCTGTTACCAGTGGCTGCTGCCAGTGGCGAT
AAGTCGTGTCTTACCGGGTTGGACTCAAGACGATAGTTACCGGATAAGGCGCAGCGGTCGGGCTGAACGG
GGGGTTCGTGCACACAGCCCAGCTTGGAGCGAACGACCTACACCGAACTGAGATACCTACAGCGTGAGCT
ATGAGAAAGCGCCACGCTTCCCGAAGGGAGAAAGGCGGACAGGTATCCGGTAAGCGGCAGGGTCGGAACA
GGAGAGCGCACGAGGGAGCTTCCAGGGGGAAACGCCTGGTATCTTTATAGTCCTGTCGGGTTTCGCCACC
TCTGACTTGAGCGTCGATTTTTGTGATGCTCGTCAGGGGGGCGGAGCCTATGGAAAAACGCCAGCAACGC
GGCCTTTTTACGGTTCCTGGCCTTTTGCTGGCCTTTTGCTCACATGTTCTTTCCTGCGTTATCCCCTGAT
TCTGTGGATAACCGTATTACCGCCTTTGAGTGAGCTGATACCGCTCGCCGCAGCCGAACGACCGAGCGCA
GCGAGTCAGTGAGCGAGGAAGCGGAAGAGCGCCCAATACGCAAACCGCCTCTCCCCGCGCGTTGGCCGAT
TCATTAATGCAGCTGGCACGACAGGTTTCCCGACTGGAAAGCGGGCAGTGAGCGCAACGCAATTAATGTG
AGTTAGCTCACTCATTAGGCACCCCAGGCTTTACACTTTATGCTTCCGGCTCGTATGTTGTGTGGAATTG
TGAGCGGATAACAATTTCACACAGGAAACAGC
